>Addgene plasmid #58097 | tdTomato-ER-3 | depositor partial sequence | sequence record 89233 | insert sequence
TGGTTTAGTGAACCGTCAGATCCGCTAGCATGCTGCTATCCGTGCCGTTGCTGCTCGGCCTCCTCGGCCT
GGCCGTCGCCGACCGGTCGATGGTGAGCAAGGGCGAGGAGGTCATCAAAGAGTTCATGCGCTTCAAGGTG
CGCATGGAGGGCTCCATGAACGGCCACGAGTTCGAGATCGAGGGCGAGGGCGAGGGCCGCCCCTACGAGG
GCACCCAGACCGCCAAGCTGAAGGTGACCAAGGGCGGCCCCCTGCCCTTCGCCTGGGACATCCTGTCCCC
CCAGTTCATGTACGGCTCCAAGGCGTACGTGAAGCACCCCGCCGACATCCCCGATTACAAGAAGCTGTCC
TTCCCCGAGGGCTTCAAGTGGGAGCGCGTGATGAACTTCGAGGACGGCGGTCTGGTGACCGTGACCCAGG
ACTCCTCCCTGCAGGACGGCACGCTGATCTACAAGGTGAAGATGCGCGGCACCAACTTCCCCCCCGACGG
CCCCGTAATGCAGAAGAAGACCATGGGCTGGGAGGCCTCCACCGAGCGCCTGTACCCCCGCGACGGCGTG
CTGAAGGGCGAGATCCACCAGGCCCTGAAGCTGAAGGACGGCGGCCACTACCTGGTGGAGTTCAAGACCA
TCTACATGGCCAAGAAGCCCGTGCAACTGCCCGGCTACTACTACGTGGACACCAAGCTGGACATCACCTC
CCACAACGAGGACTACACCATCGTGGAACAGTACGAGCGCTCCGAGGGCCGCCACCACCTGTTCCTGGGG
CATGGCACCGGCAGCACCGGCAGCGGCAGCTCCGGCACCGCCTCCTCCGAGGACAACAACATGGCCGTCA
TCAAAGAGTTCATGCGCTTCAAGGTGCGCATGGAGGGCTCCATGAACGGCCACGAGTTCGAGATCGAGGG
CGAGGGCGAGGGCCGCCCCTACGAGGGCACCCAGACCGCCAAGCTGAAGGTGACCAAGGGCGGCCCCCTG
CCCTTCGCCTGGGACATCCTGTCCCCCCAGTTCATGTACGGCTCCAAGGCGTACGTGAAGCACCCCGCCG
ACATCCCCGATTACAAGAAGCTGTCCTTCCCCGAGGGCTTCAAGTGGGAGCGCGTGATGAACTTCGAGGA
CGGCGGTCTGGTGACCGTGACCCAGGACTCCTCCCTGCAGGACGGCACGCTGATCTACAAGGTGAAGATG
CGCGGCACCAACTTCCCCCCCGACGGCCCCGTAATGCAGAAGAAGACCATGGGCTGGGAGGCCTCCACCG
AGCGCCTGTACCCCCGCGACGGCGTGCTGAAGGGCGAGATCCACCAGGCCCTGAAGCTGAAGGACGGCGG
CCACTACCTGGTGGAGTTCAAGACCATCTACATGGCCAAGAAGCCCGTGCAACTGCCCGGCTACTACTAC
GTGGACACCAAGCTGGACATCACCTCCCACAACGAGGACTACACCATCGTGGAACAGTACGAGCGCTCCG
AGGGCCGCCACCACCTGTTCCTGTACGGCATGGACGAGCTGTACAAGAAGGACGAGCTGTAAGAATTCTG
CAGTCGACGGTACCGCGGGCCCGGGATCCACCGGATCTAGATAACTGATCATAATCAGCCATACCACAT
