>Addgene plasmid #58097 | tdTomato-ER-3 | addgene partial sequence | sequence record 108447 | CMV-F 5'-CGCAAATGGGCGGTAGGCGTG-3'
GAGCTGGTTTAGTGAACCGTCAGAATCCGCTAGCATGCTGCTATCCGTGCCGTTGCTGCTCGGCCTCCTC
GGCCTGGCCGTCGCCGACCGGTCGATGGTGAGCAAGGGCGAGGAGGTCATCAAAGAGTTCATGCGCTTCA
AGGTGCGCATGGAGGGCTCCATGAACGGCCACGAGTTCGAGATCGAGGGCGAGGGCGAGGGCCGCCCCTA
CGAGGGCACCCAGACCGCCAAGCTGAAGGTGACCAAGGGCGGCCCCCTGCCCTTCGCCTGGGACATCCTG
TCCCCCCAGTTCATGTACGGCTCCAAGGCGTACGTGAAGCACCCCGCCGACATCCCCGATTACAAGAAGC
TGTCCTTCCCCGAGGGCTTCAAGTGGGAGCGCGTGATGAACTTCGAGGACGGCGGTCTGGTGACCGTGAC
CCAGGACTCCTCCCTGCAGGACGGCACGCTGATCTACAAGGTGAAGATGCGCGGCACCAACTTCCCCCCC
GACGGCCCCGTAATGCAGAAGAAGACCATGGGCTGGGAGGCCTCCACCGAGCGCCTGTACCCCCGCGACG
GCGTGCTGAAGGGCGAGATCCACCAGGCCCTGAAGCTGAAGGACGGCGGCCACTACCTGGTGGAGTTCAA
GACCATCTACATGGCCAAGAAGCCCGTGCAACTGCCCGGCTACTACTACGTGGACACCAAGCTGGACATC
ACCTCCCACAACGAGGACTACACCATCGTGGAACAG
