[The description below was written by a language model from this plasmid's Addgene catalogue record.]
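Description:
tdTomato-ER-3 is a mammalian expression plasmid that produces an endoplasmic reticulum-targeted version of the red fluorescent protein tdTomato. It is built on a tdTomato backbone of about 4.75 kb (without insert), is maintained at high copy in E. coli under kanamycin selection, and carries a neomycin resistance marker so that transfected mammalian cells can be selected with G418. The record gives no feature table, so the origin of replication and the promoters driving the resistance markers are not stated. The listed 3′ sequencing primer implies an SV40 polyadenylation signal downstream of the coding region.

The insert is derived from human calreticulin (CALR), an abundant ER-resident chaperone, and is described as the ER signal peptide rather than the full-length protein. Expression is driven by the CMV promoter, a strong constitutive promoter in most mammalian cell lines. A signal peptide of this kind directs the nascent polypeptide into the ER lumen during translation, so fusing it to tdTomato delivers the fluorescent protein into the secretory pathway. The record does not say whether an ER retention motif such as KDEL is also present, nor does it specify the order or linker of the fusion.

tdTomato is a bright tandem-dimer fluorescent protein, recorded here with an excitation peak at 554 nm and emission at 581 nm. The construct serves as an organelle marker for labelling the ER in live- or fixed-cell fluorescence microscopy. It can be used alone or alongside spectrally distinct markers, in either transient transfections or G418-selected stable lines.
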