Addgene plasmid #58097: tdTomato-ER-3
Purpose: Localization: Endoplasmic Reticulum, Excitation: 554, Emission: 581
Depositing lab: Michael Davidson. Depositing organization: Florida State University, Tallahassee.
Backbone
  Vector backbone: tdTomato
  Backbone size w/o insert (bp): 4750
  Vector type: Mammalian Expression
  Selectable markers: Neomycin (select with G418)
Growth in bacteria
  Bacterial resistance: Kanamycin, 50 μg/mL
  Growth temperature: 37°C
  Growth strain: DH5alpha
  Copy number: High Copy
Gene/Insert
  Gene/Insert name: ER (alt name: NM_004343.3)
  Species: H. sapiens (human)
  Mutation: ER Signal Peptide
  Entrez Gene: CALR (a.k.a. CALR1, CRT, HEL-S-99n, RO, SSA, cC1qR)
  Promoter: CMV
  Tag / fusion protein: tdTomato
  Cloning method: Unknown
  Sequencing primers: 5′ CMV-F; 3′ SV40pA-R
Terms and licenses: Academic/Nonprofit Terms; Industry Terms: Not Available to Industry
Depositor comments: . Excitation = 554; Emission = 581
How to cite: tdTomato-ER-3 was a gift from Michael Davidson (Addgene plasmid # 58097 ; http://n2t.net/addgene:58097 ; RRID:Addgene_58097)
